>Addgene plasmid #161153 | pDONR221-SLC22A13_STOP | addgene full sequence | sequence record 464334 | Addgene Long Read Sequencing Result
CTTTCCTGCGTTATCCCCTGATTCTGTGGATAACCGTATTACCGCCTTTGAGTGAGCTGATACCGCTCGC
CGCAGCCGAACGACCGAGCGCAGCGAGTCAGTGAGCGAGGAAGCGGAAGAGCGCCCAATACGCAAACCGC
CTCTCCCCGCGCGTTGGCCGATTCATTAATGCAGCTGGCACGACAGGTTTCCCGACTGGAAAGCGGGCAG
TGAGCGCAACGCAATTAATACGCGTACCGCTAGCCAGGAAGAGTTTGTAGAAACGCAAAAAGGCCATCCG
TCAGGATGGCCTTCTGCTTAGTTTGATGCCTGGCAGTTTATGGCGGGCGTCCTGCCCGCCACCCTCCGGG
CCGTTGCTTCACAACGTTCAAATCCGCTCCCGGCGGATTTGTCCTACTCAGGAGAGCGTTCACCGACAAA
CAACAGATAAAACGAAAGGCCCAGTCTTCCGACTGAGCCTTTCGTTTTATTTGATGCCTGGCAGTTCCCT
ACTCTCGCGTTAACGCTAGCATGGATGTTTTCCCAGTCACGACGTTGTAAAACGACGGCCAGTCTTAAGC
TCGGGCCCCAAATAATGATTTTATTTTGACTGATAGTGACCTGTTCGTTGCAACACATTGATGAGCAATG
CTTTTTTATAATGCCAACTTTGTACAAAAAAGCAGGCTCCACCATGGCCCAGTTCGTGCAGGTGCTGGCA
GAGATCGGCGACTTCGGCCGGTTTCAGATCCAGCTGCTGATCCTGCTGTGCGTGCTGAACTTCCTGTCTC
CTTTTTACTTCTTTGCCCACGTGTTCATGGTGCTGGACGAGCCACACCACTGTGCCGTGGCCTGGGTGAA
GAACCACACCTTTAATCTGTCCGCCGCAGAGCAGCTGGTGCTGTCTGTGCCACTGGATACAGCAGGACAC
CCAGAGCCTTGCCTGATGTTCAGGCCACCTCCAGCAAACGCATCCCTGCAGGACATCCTGTCTCACCGGT
TCAACGAGACCCAGCCTTGCGATATGGGCTGGGAGTACCCAGAGAATAGGCTGCCCTCTCTGAAGAACGA
GTTCAACCTGGTGTGCGACCGCAAGCACCTGAAGGATACCACACAGAGCGTGTTCATGGCCGGCCTGCTG
GTGGGCACCCTGATGTTTGGCCCTCTGTGCGACCGGATCGGCAGAAAGGCCACAATCCTGGCCCAGCTGC
TGCTGTTTACCCTGATCGGCCTGGCCACAGCCTTCGTGCCAAGCTTTGAGCTGTATATGGCCCTGAGGTT
CGCAGTGGCAACCGCAGTGGCAGGACTGAGCTTTTCCAACGTGACCCTGCTGACAGAGTGGGTGGGCCCT
AGCTGGAGAACACAGGCCGTGGTGCTGGCCCAGTGTAACTTCTCCCTGGGACAGATGGTGCTGGCAGGAC
TGGCCTACGGCTTTAGGAATTGGAGGCTGCTGCAGATCACCGGAACAGCACCAGGCCTGCTGCTGTTCTT
TTATTTCTGGGCACTGCCAGAGAGCGCCAGGTGGCTGCTGACCAGGGGACGCATGGATGAGGCCATCCAG
CTGATCCAGAAGGCCGCCAGCGTGAACCGGAGAAAGCTGTCCCCAGAGCTGATGAATCAGCTGGTGCCTG
AGAAGACCGGCCCATCCGGCAATGCCCTGGACCTGTTCAGGCACCCCCAGCTGCGCAAGGTGACACTGAT
CATCTTCTGCGTGTGGTTTGTGGATTCTCTGGGCTACTATGGACTGAGCCTGCAAGTGGGCGACTTCGGA
CTGGACGTGTACCTGACCCAGCTGATCTTTGGAGCAGTGGAGGTGCCAGCAAGGTGCAGCTCCATCTTCA
TGATGCAGCGGTTTGGCAGAAAGTGGTCCCAGCTGGGCACCCTGGTGCTGGGAGGACTGATGTGCATCAT
CATCATCTTCATCCCTGCCGATCTGCCAGTGGTGGTGACAATGCTGGCAGTGGTGGGCAAGATGGCAACC
GCAGCAGCCTTCACAATCTCTTACGTGTATAGCGCCGAGCTGTTTCCCACCATCCTGAGGCAGACAGGAA
TGGGACTGGTGGGCATCTTTTCCAGAATCGGCGGCATCCTGACCCCTCTGGTCATCCTGCTGGGAGAGTA
CCACGCCGCCCTGCCCATGCTGATCTATGGCTCTCTGCCTATCGTGGCAGGACTGCTGTGCACCCTGCTG
CCAGAGACACACGGACAGGGCCTGAAGGACACCCTGCAGGATCTGGAGCTGGGACCACACCCAAGGTCTC
CAAAGAGCGTGCCTTCCGAGAAGGAGACCGAGGCAAAGGGACGCACATCTAGCCCAGGCGTGGCCTTCGT
GTCCTCTACATATTTTTAAGACCCAGCTTTCTTGTACAAAGTTGGCATTATAAGAAAGCATTGCTTATCA
ATTTGTTGCAACGAACAGGTCACTATCAGTCAAAATAAAATCATTATTTGCCATCCAGCTGATATCCCCT
ATAGTGAGTCGTATTACATGGTCATAGCTGTTTCCTGGCAGCTCTGGCCCGTGTCTCAAAATCTCTGATG
TTACATTGCACAAGATAAAAATATATCATCATGAACAATAAAACTGTCTGCTTACATAAACAGTAATACA
AGGGGTGTTATGAGCCATATTCAACGGGAAACGTCGAGGCCGCGATTAAATTCCAACATGGATGCTGATT
TATATGGGTATAAATGGGCTCGCGATAATGTCGGGCAATCAGGTGCGACAATCTATCGCTTGTATGGGAA
GCCCGATGCGCCAGAGTTGTTTCTGAAACATGGCAAAGGTAGCGTTGCCAATGATGTTACAGATGAGATG
GTCAGACTAAACTGGCTGACGGAATTTATGCCTCTTCCGACCATCAAGCATTTTATCCGTACTCCTGATG
ATGCATGGTTACTCACCACTGCGATCCCCGGAAAAACAGCATTCCAGGTATTAGAAGAATATCCTGATTC
AGGTGAAAATATTGTTGATGCGCTGGCAGTGTTCCTGCGCCGGTTGCATTCGATTCCTGTTTGTAATTGT
CCTTTTAACAGCGATCGCGTATTTCGTCTCGCTCAGGCGCAATCACGAATGAATAACGGTTTGGTTGATG
CGAGTGATTTTGATGACGAGCGTAATGGCTGGCCTGTTGAACAAGTCTGGAAAGAAATGCATAAACTTTT
GCCATTCTCACCGGATTCAGTCGTCACTCATGGTGATTTCTCACTTGATAACCTTATTTTTGACGAGGGG
AAATTAATAGGTTGTATTGATGTTGGACGAGTCGGAATCGCAGACCGATACCAGGATCTTGCCATCCTAT
GGAACTGCCTCGGTGAGTTTTCTCCTTCATTACAGAAACGGCTTTTTCAAAAATATGGTATTGATAATCC
TGATATGAATAAATTGCAGTTTCATTTGATGCTCGATGAGTTTTTCTAATCAGAATTGGTTAATTGGTTG
TAACACTGGCAGAGCATTACGCTGACTTGACGGGACGGCGCAAGCTCATGACCAAAATCCCTTAACGTGA
GTTACGCGTCGTTCCACTGAGCGTCAGACCCCGTAGAAAAGATCAAAGGATCTTCTTGAGATCCTTTTTT
TCTGCGCGTAATCTGCTGCTTGCAAACAAAAAAACCACCGCTACCAGCGGTGGTTTGTTTGCCGGATCAA
GAGCTACCAACTCTTTTTCCGAAGGTAACTGGCTTCAGCAGAGCGCAGATACCAAATACTGTTCTTCTAG
TGTAGCCGTAGTTAGGCCACCACTTCAAGAACTCTGTAGCACCGCCTACATACCTCGCTCTGCTAATCCT
GTTACCAGTGGCTGCTGCCAGTGGCGATAAGTCGTGTCTTACCGGGTTGGACTCAAGACGATAGTTACCG
GATAAGGCGCAGCGGTCGGGCTGAACGGGGGGTTCGTGCACACAGCCCAGCTTGGAGCGAACGACCTACA
CCGAACTGAGATACCTACAGCGTGAGCTATGAGAAAGCGCCACGCTTCCCGAAGGGAGAAAGGCGGACAG
GTATCCGGTAAGCGGCAGGGTCGGAACAGGAGAGCGCACGAGGGAGCTTCCAGGGGGAAACGCCTGGTAT
CTTTATAGTCCTGTCGGGTTTCGCCACCTCTGACTTGAGCGTCGATTTTTGTGATGCTCGTCAGGGGGGC
GGAGCCTATGGAAAAACGCCAGCAACGCGGCCTTTTTACGGTTCCTGGCCTTTTGCTGGCCTTTTGCTCA
CATGTT
Features (pLannotate 1.2.2; 10 found; start..end, strand, type, name):
    121..213     +  CDS            lacI (fragment): lac repressor; lacI; The lac repressor binds to the lac operator to inhibit transcription in E. coli. This inhibition can be relieved by adding lactose or isopropyl-β-D-thiogalactopyranoside (IPTG).
    268..295     -  terminator     rrnB T2 terminator: transcription terminator T2 from the E. coli rrnB gene
    427..470     +  terminator     rrnB T1 terminator: Escherichia coli rrnB; transcription terminator T1 from the E. coli rrnB gene
    517..553     -  CDS            lacZα (fragment): LacZα fragment of β-galactosidase; lacZ fragment
    569..668     +  protein_bind   attL1: mutant version of attL; recombination site for the Gateway® LR reaction LR Clonase™
    674..2326    +  CDS            SLC22A13: S22AD_HUMAN - Also known as OCTL1, ORCTL3. Experimental evidence at transcript level: Swiss-Prot protein existence level 2. From Homo sapiens (Human).
   2331..2430    -  protein_bind   attL2: mutant version of attL; recombination site for the Gateway® LR reaction LR Clonase™
   2448..2466    -  promoter       T7 promoter: promoter for bacteriophage T7 RNA polymerase
   2600..3409    +  CDS            KanR: aminoglycoside phosphotransferase; aph(3')-Ia; confers resistance to kanamycin in bacteria or G418 (Geneticin®) in eukaryotes
   3556..4144    +  rep_origin     ori: high-copy-number ColE1/pMB1/pBR322/pUC origin of replication
