>Addgene plasmid #161153 | pDONR221-SLC22A13_STOP | analyzer sequence | sequence record 312240
CTTTCCTGCGTTATCCCCTGATTCTGTGGATAACCGTATTACCGCCTTTGAGTGAGCTGATACCGCTCGC
CGCAGCCGAACGACCGAGCGCAGCGAGTCAGTGAGCGAGGAAGCGGAAGAGCGCCCAATACGCAAACCGC
CTCTCCCCGCGCGTTGGCCGATTCATTAATGCAGCTGGCACGACAGGTTTCCCGACTGGAAAGCGGGCAG
TGAGCGCAACGCAATTAATACGCGTACCGCTAGCCAGGAAGAGTTTGTAGAAACGCAAAAAGGCCATCCG
TCAGGATGGCCTTCTGCTTAGTTTGATGCCTGGCAGTTTATGGCGGGCGTCCTGCCCGCCACCCTCCGGG
CCGTTGCTTCACAACGTTCAAATCCGCTCCCGGCGGATTTGTCCTACTCAGGAGAGCGTTCACCGACAAA
CAACAGATAAAACGAAAGGCCCAGTCTTCCGACTGAGCCTTTCGTTTTATTTGATGCCTGGCAGTTCCCT
ACTCTCGCGTTAACGCTAGCATGGATGTTTTCCCAGTCACGACGTTGTAAAACGACGGCCAGTCTTAAGC
TCGGGCCCCAAATAATGATTTTATTTTGACTGATAGTGACCTGTTCGTTGCAACACATTGATGAGCAATG
CTTTTTTATAATGCCAACTTTGTACAAAAAAGCAGGCTCCACCATGGCCCAGTTCGTGCAGGTGCTGGCA
GAGATCGGCGACTTCGGCCGGTTTCAGATCCAGCTGCTGATCCTGCTGTGCGTGCTGAACTTCCTGTCTC
CTTTTTACTTCTTTGCCCACGTGTTCATGGTGCTGGACGAGCCACACCACTGTGCCGTGGCCTGGGTGAA
GAACCACACCTTTAATCTGTCCGCCGCAGAGCAGCTGGTGCTGTCTGTGCCACTGGATACAGCAGGACAC
CCAGAGCCTTGCCTGATGTTCAGGCCACCTCCAGCAAACGCATCCCTGCAGGACATCCTGTCTCACCGGT
TCAACGAGACCCAGCCTTGCGATATGGGCTGGGAGTACCCAGAGAATAGGCTGCCCTCTCTGAAGAACGA
GTTCAACCTGGTGTGCGACCGCAAGCACCTGAAGGATACCACACAGAGCGTGTTCATGGCCGGCCTGCTG
GTGGGCACCCTGATGTTTGGCCCTCTGTGCGACCGGATCGGCAGAAAGGCCACAATCCTGGCCCAGCTGC
TGCTGTTTACCCTGATCGGCCTGGCCACAGCCTTCGTGCCAAGCTTTGAGCTGTATATGGCCCTGAGGTT
CGCAGTGGCAACCGCAGTGGCAGGACTGAGCTTTTCCAACGTGACCCTGCTGACAGAGTGGGTGGGCCCT
AGCTGGAGAACACAGGCCGTGGTGCTGGCCCAGTGTAACTTCTCCCTGGGACAGATGGTGCTGGCAGGAC
TGGCCTACGGCTTTAGGAATTGGAGGCTGCTGCAGATCACCGGAACAGCACCAGGCCTGCTGCTGTTCTT
TTATTTCTGGGCACTGCCAGAGAGCGCCAGGTGGCTGCTGACCAGGGGACGCATGGATGAGGCCATCCAG
CTGATCCAGAAGGCCGCCAGCGTGAACCGGAGAAAGCTGTCCCCAGAGCTGATGAATCAGCTGGTGCCTG
AGAAGACCGGCCCATCCGGCAATGCCCTGGACCTGTTCAGGCACCCCCAGCTGCGCAAGGTGACACTGAT
CATCTTCTGCGTGTGGTTTGTGGATTCTCTGGGCTACTATGGACTGAGCCTGCAAGTGGGCGACTTCGGA
CTGGACGTGTACCTGACCCAGCTGATCTTTGGAGCAGTGGAGGTGCCAGCAAGGTGCAGCTCCATCTTCA
TGATGCAGCGGTTTGGCAGAAAGTGGTCCCAGCTGGGCACCCTGGTGCTGGGAGGACTGATGTGCATCAT
CATCATCTTCATCCCTGCCGATCTGCCAGTGGTGGTGACAATGCTGGCAGTGGTGGGCAAGATGGCAACC
GCAGCAGCCTTCACAATCTCTTACGTGTATAGCGCCGAGCTGTTTCCCACCATCCTGAGGCAGACAGGAA
TGGGACTGGTGGGCATCTTTTCCAGAATCGGCGGCATCCTGACCCCTCTGGTCATCCTGCTGGGAGAGTA
CCACGCCGCCCTGCCCATGCTGATCTATGGCTCTCTGCCTATCGTGGCAGGACTGCTGTGCACCCTGCTG
CCAGAGACACACGGACAGGGCCTGAAGGACACCCTGCAGGATCTGGAGCTGGGACCACACCCAAGGTCTC
CAAAGAGCGTGCCTTCCGAGAAGGAGACCGAGGCAAAGGGACGCACATCTAGCCCAGGCGTGGCCTTCGT
GTCCTCTACATATTTTTAAGACCCAGCTTTCTTGTACAAAGTTGGCATTATAAGAAAGCATTGCTTATCA
ATTTGTTGCAACGAACAGGTCACTATCAGTCAAAATAAAATCATTATTTGCCATCCAGCTGATATCCCCT
ATAGTGAGTCGTATTACATGGTCATAGCTGTTTCCTGGCAGCTCTGGCCCGTGTCTCAAAATCTCTGATG
TTACATTGCACAAGATAAAATAATATCATCATGAACAATAAAACTGTCTGCTTACATAAACAGTAATACA
AGGGGTGTTATGAGCCATATTCAACGGGAAACGTCGAGGCCGCGATTAAATTCCAACATGGATGCTGATT
TATATGGGTATAAATGGGCTCGCGATAATGTCGGGCAATCAGGTGCGACAATCTATCGCTTGTATGGGAA
GCCCGATGCGCCAGAGTTGTTTCTGAAACATGGCAAAGGTAGCGTTGCCAATGATGTTACAGATGAGATG
GTCAGACTAAACTGGCTGACGGAATTTATGCCTCTTCCGACCATCAAGCATTTTATCCGTACTCCTGATG
ATGCATGGTTACTCACCACTGCGATCCCCGGAAAAACAGCATTCCAGGTATTAGAAGAATATCCTGATTC
AGGTGAAAATATTGTTGATGCGCTGGCAGTGTTCCTGCGCCGGTTGCATTCGATTCCTGTTTGTAATTGT
CCTTTTAACAGCGATCGCGTATTTCGTCTCGCTCAGGCGCAATCACGAATGAATAACGGTTTGGTTGATG
CGAGTGATTTTGATGACGAGCGTAATGGCTGGCCTGTTGAACAAGTCTGGAAAGAAATGCATAAACTTTT
GCCATTCTCACCGGATTCAGTCGTCACTCATGGTGATTTCTCACTTGATAACCTTATTTTTGACGAGGGG
AAATTAATAGGTTGTATTGATGTTGGACGAGTCGGAATCGCAGACCGATACCAGGATCTTGCCATCCTAT
GGAACTGCCTCGGTGAGTTTTCTCCTTCATTACAGAAACGGCTTTTTCAAAAATATGGTATTGATAATCC
TGATATGAATAAATTGCAGTTTCATTTGATGCTCGATGAGTTTTTCTAATCAGAATTGGTTAATTGGTTG
TAACACTGGCAGAGCATTACGCTGACTTGACGGGACGGCGCAAGCTCATGACCAAAATCCCTTAACGTGA
GTTACGCGTCGTTCCACTGAGCGTCAGACCCCGTAGAAAAGATCAAAGGATCTTCTTGAGATCCTTTTTT
TCTGCGCGTAATCTGCTGCTTGCAAACAAAAAAACCACCGCTACCAGCGGTGGTTTGTTTGCCGGATCAA
GAGCTACCAACTCTTTTTCCGAAGGTAACTGGCTTCAGCAGAGCGCAGATACCAAATACTGTTCTTCTAG
TGTAGCCGTAGTTAGGCCACCACTTCAAGAACTCTGTAGCACCGCCTACATACCTCGCTCTGCTAATCCT
GTTACCAGTGGCTGCTGCCAGTGGCGATAAGTCGTGTCTTACCGGGTTGGACTCAAGACGATAGTTACCG
GATAAGGCGCAGCGGTCGGGCTGAACGGGGGGTTCGTGCACACAGCCCAGCTTGGAGCGAACGACCTACA
CCGAACTGAGATACCTACAGCGTGAGCTATGAGAAAGCGCCACGCTTCCCGAAGGGAGAAAGGCGGACAG
GTATCCGGTAAGCGGCAGGGTCGGAACAGGAGAGCGCACGAGGGAGCTTCCAGGGGGAAACGCCTGGTAT
CTTTATAGTCCTGTCGGGTTTCGCCACCTCTGACTTGAGCGTCGATTTTTGTGATGCTCGTCAGGGGGGC
GGAGCCTATGGAAAAACGCCAGCAACGCGGCCTTTTTACGGTTCCTGGCCTTTTGCTGGCCTTTTGCTCA
CATGTT
Features (pLannotate 1.2.2; 10 found; start..end, strand, type, name):
    121..213     +  CDS            lacI (fragment): lac repressor; lacI; The lac repressor binds to the lac operator to inhibit transcription in E. coli. This inhibition can be relieved by adding lactose or isopropyl-β-D-thiogalactopyranoside (IPTG).
    268..295     -  terminator     rrnB T2 terminator: transcription terminator T2 from the E. coli rrnB gene
    427..470     +  terminator     rrnB T1 terminator: Escherichia coli rrnB; transcription terminator T1 from the E. coli rrnB gene
    517..553     -  CDS            lacZα (fragment): LacZα fragment of β-galactosidase; lacZ fragment
    569..668     +  protein_bind   attL1: mutant version of attL; recombination site for the Gateway® LR reaction LR Clonase™
    674..2326    +  CDS            SLC22A13: S22AD_HUMAN - Also known as OCTL1, ORCTL3. Experimental evidence at transcript level: Swiss-Prot protein existence level 2. From Homo sapiens (Human).
   2331..2430    -  protein_bind   attL2: mutant version of attL; recombination site for the Gateway® LR reaction LR Clonase™
   2448..2466    -  promoter       T7 promoter: promoter for bacteriophage T7 RNA polymerase
   2600..3409    +  CDS            KanR: aminoglycoside phosphotransferase; aph(3')-Ia; confers resistance to kanamycin in bacteria or G418 (Geneticin®) in eukaryotes
   3556..4144    +  rep_origin     ori: high-copy-number ColE1/pMB1/pBR322/pUC origin of replication
