>Addgene plasmid #161153 | pDONR221-SLC22A13_STOP Sequencing Result | analyzer sequence | sequence record 435721
GTCAATGGGTGGAGTATTTACGGTAAACTGCCCACTTGGCAGTACATCAAGTGTATCATATGCCAAGTCC
GCCCCCTATTGACGTCAATGACGGTAAATGGCCCGCCTGGCATTATGCCCAGTACATGACCTTACGGGAC
TTTCCTACTTGGCAGTACATCTACGTATTAGTCATCGCTATTACCATGGTGATGCGGTTTTGGCAGTACA
TCAATGGGCGTGGATAGCGGTTTGACTCACGGGGATTTCCAAGTCTCCACCCCATTGACGTCAATGGGAG
TTTGTTTTGGCACCAAAATCAACGGGACTTTCCAAAATGTCGTAATAACCCCGCCCCGTTGACGCAAATG
GGCGGTAGGCGTGTACGGTGGGAGGTCTATATAAGCAGAGGTCGTTTAGTGAACCGTCAGATCACTAGTA
GCTTTATTGCGGTAGTTTATCACAGTTAAATTGCTAACGCAGTCAGTGCTCGACTGATCACAGGTAAGTA
TCAAGGTTACAAGACAGGTTTAAGGAGGCCAATAGAAACTGGGCTTGTCGAGACAGAGAAGATTCTTGCG
TTTCTGATAGGCACCTATTGGTCTTACTGACATCCACTTTGCCTTTCTCTCCACAGGGAAAAAACAATTG
ACAAGTTTGTACAAAAAAGCAGGCTCCGAATTCACCGGTGCCGCCACCATGGGGATCCTCCCCCCCAAGA
AAAAGAGGAAGGTATCTAGAGGCCGCAGCCGCCTTTTGGAAGATTTTCGAAACAACCGGTACCCCAATTT
ACAACTGCGGGAGATTGCTGGACATATAATGGAATTTTCCCAAGACCAGCATGGGTCCAGATTCATTCAG
CTGAAACTGGAGCGTGCCACACCAGCTGAGCGCCAGCTTGTCTTCAATGAAATCCTCCAGGCTGCCTACC
AACTCATGGTGGATGTGTTTGGTAATTACGTCATTCAGAAGTTCTTTGAATTTGGCAGTCTTGAACAGAA
GCTGGCTTTGGCAGAACGGATTCGAGGCCACGTCCTGTCATTGGCACTACAGATGTATGGCTGCCGTGTT
ATCCAGAAAGCTCTTGAGTTTATTCCTTCAGACCAGCAGAATGAGATGGTTCGGGAACTAGATGGCCATG
TCTTGAAGTGTGTGAAAGATCAGAATGGCAATCACGTGGTTCAGAAATGCATTGAATGTGTACAGCCCCA
GTCTTTGCAATTTATCATCGATGCGTTTAAGGGACAGGTATTTGCCTTATCCACACATCCTTATGGCTGC
CGAGTGATTCAGAGAATCCTGGAGCACTGTCTCCCTGACCAGACACTCCCTATTTTAGAGGAGCTTCACC
AGCACACAGAGCAGCTGGTACAGGATCAATATGGAAGTTATGTAATCGAACATGTACTGGAGCACGGTCG
TCCTGAGGATAAAAGCAAAATTGTAGCAGAAATCCGAGGCAATGTACTTGTATTGAGTCAGCACAAATTT
GCAAACAATGTTGTGCAGAAGTGTGTTACTCACGCCTCACGTACGGAGCGCGCTGTGCTCATCGATGAGG
TGTGCACCATGAACGACGGTCCCCACAGTGCCTTATACACCATGATGAAGGACCAGTATGCCAACTACGT
GGTCCAGAAGATGATTGACGTGGCGGAGCCAGGCCAGCGGAAGATCGTCATGCATAAGATCCGGCCCCAC
ATCGCAACTCTTCGTAAGTACACCTATGGCAAGCACATTCTGGCCAAGCTGGAGAAGTACTACATGAAGA
ACGGTGTTGACTTAGGGGGGCCGGCCGGATCCGGGCGCGCCGACGCGCTGGACGATTTCGATCTCGACAT
GCTGGGTTCTGATGCCCTCGATGACTTTGACCTGGATATGTTGGGAAGCGACGCATTGGATGACTTTGAT
CTGGACATGCTCGGCTCCGATGCTCTGGACGATTTCGATCTCGATATGTTATATATCGATTGATTAATTA
AGAATTCGACCCAGCTTTCTTGTACAAAGTGGTTGATATCCAGCACAGTGGCGGCCGCTCGAGTCTAGAG
GGCCCGCGGTTCGAAGGTAAGCCTATCCCTAACCCTCTCCTCGGTCTCGATTCTACGCGTACCGGTTAGC
AATTGTTTTTTCGATGAGTTTGGACAAACCACAACTAGAATGCAGTGAAAAAAATGCTTTATTTGTGAAA
TTTGTGATGCTATTGCTTTATTTGTAACCATTATAAGCTGCAATAAACAAGTTAACAACAACAATTGCAT
TCATTTTATGTTTCAGGTTCAGGGGGAGGTGTGGGAGGTTTTTTAAAGCAAGTAAAACCTCTACAAATGT
GGTACTTAAGAGGGGGAGACCAAAGGGCGAGACGTTAAGGCCTCACGTGACATGTGAGCAAAAGGCCAGC
AAAAGGCCAGGAACCGTAAAAAGGCCGCGTTGCTGGCGTTTTTCCATAGGCTCCGCCCCCCTGACGAGCA
TCACAAAAATCGACGCTCAAGTCAGAGGTGGCGAAACCCGACAGGACTATAAAGATACCAGGCGTTTCCC
CCTGGAAGCTCCCTCGTGCGCTCTCCTGTTCCGACCCTGCCGCTTACCGGATACCTGTCCGCCTTTCTCC
CTTCGGGAAGCGTGGCGCTTTCTCATAGCTCACGCTGTAGGTATCTCAGTTCGGTGTAGGTCGTTCGCTC
CAAGCTGGGCTGTGTGCACGAACCCCCCGTTCAGCCCGACCGCTGCGCCTTATCCGGTAACTATCGTCTT
GAGTCCAACCCGGTAAGACACGACTTATCGCCACTGGCAGCAGCCACTGGTAACAGGATTAGCAGAGCGA
GGTATGTAGGCGGTGCTACAGAGTTCTTGAAGTGGTGGCCTAACTACGGCTACACTAGAAGAACAGTATT
TGGTATCTGCGCTCTGCTGAAGCCAGTTACCTTCGGAAAAAGAGTTGGTAGCTCTTGATCCGGCAAACAA
ACCACCGCTGGTAGCGGTGGTTTTTTTGTTTGCAAGCAGCAGATTACGCGCAGAAAAAAAGGATCTCAAG
AAGATCCTTTGATCTTTTCTACGGGGTCTGACGCTCAGTGGAACGACGCGTAACTCACGTTAAGGGATTT
TGGTCATGAGCTTGCGCCGTCCCGTCAAGTCAGCGTAATGCTCTGCCAGTGTTACAACCAATTAACCAAT
TCTGATTAGAAAAACTCATCGAGCATCAAATGAAACTGCAATTTATTCATATCAGGATTATCAATACCAT
ATTTTTGAAAAAGCCGTTTCTGTAATGAAGGAGAAAACTCACCGAGGCAGTTCCATAGGATGGCAAGATC
CTGGTATCGGTCTGCGATTCCGACTCGTCCAACATCAATACAACCTATTAATTTCCCCTCGTCAAAAATA
AGGTTATCAAGTGAGAAATCACCATGAGTGACGACTGAATCCGGTGAGAATGGCAAAAGTTTATGCATTT
CTTTCCAGACTTGTTCAACAGGCCAGCCATTACGCTCGTCATCAAAATCACTCGCATCAACCAAACCGTT
ATTCATTCGTGATTGCGCCTGAGCGAGACGAAATACGCGATCGCTGTTAAAAGGACAATTACAAACAGGA
ATCGAATGCAACCGGCGCAGGAACACTGCCAGCGCATCAACAATATTTTCACCTGAATCAGGATATTCTT
CTAATACCTGGAATGCTGTTTTTCCGGGGATCGCAGTGGTGAGTAACCATGCATCATCAGGAGTACGGAT
AAAATGCTTGATGGTCGGAAGAGGCATAAATTCCGTCAGCCAGTTTAGTCTGACCATCTCATCTGTAACA
TCATTGGCAACGCTACCTTTGCCATGTTTCAGAAACAACTCTGGCGCATCGGGCTTCCCATACAAGCGAT
AGATTGTCGCACCTGATTGCCCGACATTATCGCGAGCCCATTTATACCCATATAAATCAGCATCCATGTT
GGAATTTAATCGCGGCCTCGACGTTTCCCGTTGAATATGGCTCATAACACCCCTTGTATTACTGTTTATG
TAAGCAGACAGTTTTATTGTTCATGATGATATATTTTTATCTTGTGCAATGTAACATCAGAGATTTTGAG
ACACGGGCCAGAGCTGCCAGGAAACAGCTATGACCATGTAATACGACTCACTATAGGGGATATCAGCTGG
ATGGCAAATAATGATTTTATTTTGACTGATAGTGACCTGTTCGTTGCAACAAATTGATAAGCAATGCTTT
CTTATAATGCCAACTTTGTACAAGAAAGCTGGGTCTTAAAAATATGTAGAGGACACGAAGGCCACGCCTG
GGCTAGATGTGCGTCCCTTTGCCTCGGTCTCCTTCTCGGAAGGCACGCTCTTTGGAGACCTTGGGTGTGG
TCCCAGCTCCAGATCCTGCAGGGTGTCCTTCAGGCCCTGTCCGTGTGTCTCTGGCAGCAGGGTGCACAGC
AGTCCTGCCACGATAGGCAGAGAGCCATAGATCAGCATGGGCAGGGCGGCGTGGTACTCTCCCAGCAGGA
TGACCAGAGGGGTCAGGATGCCGCCGATTCTGGAAAAGATGCCCACCAGTCCCATTCCTGTCTGCCTCAG
GATGGTGGGAAACAGCTCGGCGCTATACACGTAAGAGATTGTGAAGGCTGCTGCGGTTGCCATCTTGCCC
ACCACTGCCAGCATTGTCACCACCACTGGCAGATCGGCAGGGATGAAGATGATGATGATGCACATCAGTC
CTCCCAGCACCAGGGTGCCCAGCTGGGACCACTTTCTGCCAAACCGCTGCATCATGAAGATGGAGCTGCA
CCTTGCTGGCACCTCCACTGCTCCAAAGATCAGCTGGGTCAGGTACACGTCCAGTCCGAAGTCGCCCACT
TGCAGGCTCAGTCCATAGTAGCCCAGAGAATCCACAAACCACACGCAGAAGATGATCAGTGTCACCTTGC
GCAGCTGGGGGTGCCTGAACAGGTCCAGGGCATTGCCGGATGGGCCGGTCTTCTCAGGCACCAGCTGATT
CATCAGCTCTGGGGACAGCTTTCTCCGGTTCACGCTGGCGGCCTTCTGGATCAGCTGGATGGCCTCATCC
ATGCGTCCCCTGGTCAGCAGCCACCTGGCGCTCTCTGGCAGTGCCCAGAAATAAAAGAACAGCAGCAGGC
CTGGTGCTGTTCCGGTGATCTGCAGCAGCCTCCAATTCCTAAAGCCGTAGGCCAGTCCTGCCAGCACCAT
CTGTCCCAGGGAGAAGTTACACTGGGCCAGCACCACGGCCTGTGTTCTCCAGCTAGGGCCCACCCACTCT
GTCAGCAGGGTCACGTTGGAAAAGCTCAGTCCTGCCACTGCGGTTGCCACTGCGAACCTCAGGGCCATAT
ACAGCTCAAAGCTTGGCACGAAGGCTGTGGCCAGGCCGATCAGGGTAAACAGCAGCAGCTGGGCCAGGAT
TGTGGCCTTTCTGCCGATCCGGTCGCACAGAGGGCCAAACATCAGGGTGCCCACCAGCAGGCCGGCCATG
AACACGCTCTGTGTGGTATCCTTCAGGTGCTTGCGGTCGCACACCAGGTTGAACTCGTTCTTCAGAGAGG
GCAGCCTATTCTCTGGGTACTCCCAGCCCATATCGCAAGGCTGGGTCTCGTTGAACCGGTGAGACAGGAT
GTCCTGCAGGGATGCGTTTGCTGGAGGTGGCCTGAACATCAGGCAAGGCTCTGGGTGTCCTGCTGTATCC
AGTGGCACAGACAGCACCAGCTGCTCTGCGGCGGACAGATTAAAGGTGTGGTTCTTCACCCAGGCCACGG
CACAGTGGTGTGGCTCGTCCAGCACCATGAACACGTGGGCAAAGAAGTAAAAAGGAGACAGGAAGTTCAG
CACGCACAGCAGGATCAGCAGCTGGATCTGAAACCGGCCGAAGTCGCCGATCTCTGCCAGCACCTGCACG
AACTGGGCCATGGTGGAGCCTGCTTTTTTGTACAAAGTTGGCATTATAAAAAAGCATTGCTCATCAATGT
GTTGCAACGAACAGGTCACTATCAGTCAAAATAAAATCATTATTTGGGGCCCGAGCTTAAGACTGGCCGT
CGTTTTACAACGTCGTGACTGGGAAAACATCCATGCTAGCGTTAACGCGAGAGTAGGGAACTGCCAGGCA
TCAAATAAAACGAAAGGCTCAGTCGGAAGACTGGGCCTTTCGTTTTATCTGTTGTTTGTCGGTGAACGCT
CTCCTGAGTAGGACAAATCCGCCGGGAGCGGATTTGAACGTTGTGAAGCAACGGCCCGGAGGGTGGCGGG
CAGGACGCCCGCCATAAACTGCCAGGCATCAAACTAAGCAGAAGGCCATCCTGACGGATGGCCTTTTTGC
GTTTCTACAAACTCTTCCTGGCTAGCGGTACGCGTATTAATTGCGTTGCGCTCACTGCCCGCTTTCCAGT
CGGGAAACCTGTCGTGCCAGCTGCATTAATGAATCGGCCAACGCGCGGGGAGAGGCGGTTTGCGTATTGG
GCGCTCTTCCGCTTCCTCGCTCACTGACTCGCTGCGCTCGGTCGTTCGGCTGCGGCGAGCGGTATCAGCT
CACTCAAAGGCGGTAATACGGTTATCCACAGAATCAGGGGATAACGCAGGAAAGAACATGTGAGCAAAAG
GCCAGCAAAAGGCCAGGAACCGTAAAAAGGCCGCGTTGCTGGCGTTTTTCCATAGGCTCCGCCCCCCTGA
CGAGCATCACAAAAATCGACGCTCAAGTCAGAGGTGGCGAAACCCGACAGGACTATAAAGATACCAGGCG
TTTCCCCCTGGAAGCTCCCTCGTGCGCTCTCCTGTTCCGACCCTGCCGCTTACCGGATACCTGTCCGCCT
TTCTCCCTTCGGGAAGCGTGGCGCTTTCTCATAGCTCACGCTGTAGGTATCTCAGTTCGGTGTAGGTCGT
TCGCTCCAAGCTGGGCTGTGTGCACGAACCCCCCGTTCAGCCCGACCGCTGCGCCTTATCCGGTAACTAT
CGTCTTGAGTCCAACCCGGTAAGACACGACTTATCGCCACTGGCAGCAGCCACTGGTAACAGGATTAGCA
GAGCGAGGTATGTAGGCGGTGCTACAGAGTTCTTGAAGTGGTGGCCTAACTACGGCTACACTAGAAGAAC
AGTATTTGGTATCTGCGCTCTGCTGAAGCCAGTTACCTTCGGAAAAAGAGTTGGTAGCTCTTGATCCGGC
AAACAAACCACCGCTGGTAGCGGTGGTTTTTTTGTTTGCAAGCAGCAGATTACGCGCAGAAAAAAAGGAT
CTCAAGAAGATCCTTTGATCTTTTCTACGGGGTCTGACGCTCAGTGGAACGAAAACTCACGTTAAGGGAT
TTTGGTCATGCCGTCTCAGAAGAACTCGTCAAGAAGGCGATAGAAGGCGATGCGCTGCGAATCGGGAGCG
GCGATACCGTAAAGCACGAGGAAGCGGTCAGCCCATTCGCCGCCAAGCTCTTCAGCAATATCACGGGTAG
CCAACGCTATGTCCTGATAGCGGTCCGCCACACCCAGCCGGCCACAGTCGATGAATCCAGAAAAGCGGCC
ATTTTCCACCATGATATTCGGCAAGCAGGCATCGCCATGGGTCACGACGAGATCCTCGCCGTCGGGCATG
CTCGCCTTGAGCCTGGCGAACAGTTCGGCTGGCGCGAGCCCCTGATGCTCTTCGTCCAGATCATCCTGAT
CGACAAGACCGGCTTCCATCCGAGTACGTGCTCTCTCGATGCGATGTTTCGCTTGGTGGTCGAATGGGCA
GGTAGCCGGATCAAGCGTATGCAGCCGCCGCATTGCATCAGCCATGATGGATACTTTCTCGGCAGGAGCA
AGGTGAGATGACAGGAGATCCTGCCCCGGCACTTCGCCCAATAGCAGCCAGTCCCTTCCCGCTTCAGTGA
CAACGTCGAGTACAGCTGCGCAAGGAACGCCCGTCGTGGCCAGCCACGATAGCCGCGCTGCCTCGTCTTG
CAGTTCATTCAGGGCACCGGACAGGTCGGTCTTGACAAAAAGAACCGGGCGCCCCTGCGCTGACAGCCGG
AACACGGCGGCATCAGAGCAGCCGATTGTCTGTTGTGCCCAGTCATAGCCGAATAGCCTCTCCACCCAAG
CGGCCGGAGAACCTGCGTGCAATCCATCTTGTTCAATCATAATATTATTGAAGCATTTATCAGGGTTCGT
CTCGTCCCGGTCTCCTCCCATGCATGTCAATATTGGCCATTAGCCATATTATTCATTGGTTATATAGCAT
AAATCAATATTGGCTATTGGCCATTGCATACGTTGTATCTATATCATAATATGTACATTTATATTGGCTC
ATGTCCAATATGACCGCCATGTTGGCATTGATTATTGACTAGTTATTAATAGTAATCAATTACGGGGTCA
TTAGTTCATAGCCCATATATGGAGTTCCGCGTTACATAACTTACGGTAAATGGCCCGCCTGGCTGACCGC
CCAACGACCCCCGCCCATTGACGTCAATAATGACGTATGTTCCCATAGTAACGCCAATAGGGACTTTCCA
TTGAC
Features (pLannotate 1.2.2; 23 found; start..end, strand, type, name):
    190..389     +  promoter       CMV promoter: human cytomegalovirus (CMV) immediate early promoter
    484..616     +  intron         chimeric intron: chimera between introns from human β-globin and immunoglobulin heavy chain genes
    631..655     +  protein_bind   attB1: mutant version of attB; recombination site for the Gateway® BP reaction BP Clonase™
    721..1773    +  CDS            PUM1 (fragment): PUM1_HUMAN - Also known as KIAA0099 From Homo sapiens (Human).
   1792..1941    +  CDS            VP64: tetrameric repeat of the minimal activation domain of herpes simplex virus VP16 (Beerli et al., 1998)
   1969..1993    -  protein_bind   attB2: mutant version of attB; recombination site for the Gateway® BP reaction BP Clonase™
   2046..2087    +  CDS            V5 tag: epitope tag from simian virus 5
   2142..2223    -  polyA_signal   SV40 poly(A) signal: SV40 polyadenylation signal
   2246..2314    -  CDS            large T antigen (fragment): large T antigen from SV40 (simian virus 40)
   2421..3009    -  rep_origin     ori: high-copy-number ColE1/pMB1/pBR322/pUC origin of replication
   3156..3965    -  CDS            KanR: aminoglycoside phosphotransferase; aph(3')-Ia; confers resistance to kanamycin in bacteria or G418 (Geneticin®) in eukaryotes
   4099..4117    +  promoter       T7 promoter: promoter for bacteriophage T7 RNA polymerase
   4135..4234    +  protein_bind   attL2: mutant version of attL; recombination site for the Gateway® LR reaction LR Clonase™
   4239..5891    -  CDS            SLC22A13: S22AD_HUMAN - Also known as OCTL1, ORCTL3. Experimental evidence at transcript level: Swiss-Prot protein existence level 2. From Homo sapiens (Human).
   5897..5996    -  protein_bind   attL1: mutant version of attL; recombination site for the Gateway® LR reaction LR Clonase™
   6012..6048    +  CDS            lacZα (fragment): LacZα fragment of β-galactosidase; lacZ fragment
   6095..6138    -  terminator     rrnB T1 terminator: Escherichia coli rrnB; transcription terminator T1 from the E. coli rrnB gene
   6270..6297    +  terminator     rrnB T2 terminator: transcription terminator T2 from the E. coli rrnB gene
   6352..6444    -  CDS            lacI (fragment): lac repressor; lacI; The lac repressor binds to the lac operator to inhibit transcription in E. coli. This inhibition can be relieved by adding lactose or isopropyl-β-D-thiogalactopyranoside (IPTG).
   6627..7215    -  rep_origin     ori: high-copy-number ColE1/pMB1/pBR322/pUC origin of replication
   7296..8090    -  CDS            NeoR/KanR: aminoglycoside phosphotransferase from Tn5; aph(3')-II (or nptII); confers resistance to neomycin, kanamycin, and G418 (Geneticin®)
   8091..8117    -  promoter       AmpR promoter (fragment): bla
   8286..188     +  enhancer       CMV enhancer (across the origin): human cytomegalovirus immediate early enhancer
