[The description below was written by a language model from this plasmid's Addgene catalogue record and pLannotate feature annotations shown in this document.]
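Description:
pDONR221-SLC22A13_STOP is a Gateway entry clone built on the pDONR221 backbone. It carries a codon-optimized open reading frame for human SLC22A13 (also known as OAT10, OCTL1, OCTL3 or ORCTL3), a member of the SLC22 solute carrier family. The 4,206 nt full-length sequence record matches the catalogue figures of a backbone of about 2.55 kb plus a 1,656 bp insert. In it the SLC22A13 coding sequence lies between attL1 and attL2 sites, so an LR Clonase reaction can transfer the ORF directionally into any attR-containing destination vector. The ORF ends in a stop codon, so this version yields the native C-terminus or suits N-terminally tagged destination vectors. A sister clone without the stop codon exists for C-terminal fusions. Although the repository lists the vector type as mammalian expression, the entry clone has no eukaryotic promoter upstream of the ORF. Expression depends on the destination vector chosen.

The plasmid is propagated in E. coli from a high-copy ColE1/pUC-type origin and selected with kanamycin through the aph(3')-Ia KanR gene. rrnB T1 and T2 terminators upstream of attL1 insulate the insert from read-through transcription. A T7 promoter lies beyond attL2 in the reverse orientation. The short lacI and lacZα fragments are backbone remnants. M13 forward and reverse primer sites flank the cassette for sequence verification.

A second attached record of 8,475 nt contains the same entry clone region joined to an unrelated CMV-driven attB-flanked PUM1 fragment–VP64 cassette with a V5 tag, a second origin and NeoR/KanR. This does not match the catalogue description or size and should not be taken as part of the construct. The clone belongs to a consortium-wide collection of SLC transporter ORFs intended for subcloning into custom expression vectors.
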