Addgene plasmid #161153: pDONR221-SLC22A13_STOP
Purpose: Gateway entry clone with codon-optimized ORF sequence for subcloning into custom expression vectors. Contains a STOP codon at the end of the codon-optimized ORF sequence.
Depositing lab: RESOLUTE Consortium & Giulio Superti-Furga. Depositing organization: CeMM Research Center for Molecular Medicine. Publication: The RESOLUTE consortium: unlocking SLC transporters for drug discovery. Superti-Furga G, Lackner D, Wiedmer T, Ingles-Prieto A, Barbosa B, Girardi E, Goldmann U, Gurtl B, Klavins K, Klimek C, Lindinger S, Lineiro-Retes E, Muller AC, Onstein S, Redinger G, Reil D, Sedlyarov V, Wolf G, Crawford M, Everley R, ... Steppan CM. Nat Rev Drug Discov. 2020 Jul;19(7):429-430. doi: 10.1038/d41573-020-00056-6. PubMed 32265506.
Backbone
  Vector backbone: pDONR221
  Backbone manufacturer: ThermoFisher Scientific
  Backbone size w/o insert (bp): 2550
  Vector type: Mammalian Expression
Growth in bacteria
  Bacterial resistance: Kanamycin, 50 μg/mL
  Growth temperature: 37°C
  Growth strain: NEB Stable
  Copy number: High Copy
Gene/Insert
  Gene/Insert name: SLC22A13 (alt name: OCTL1, OCTL3, OAT10, ORCTL3)
  Species: H. sapiens (human)
  Insert size (bp): 1656
  Entrez Gene: SLC22A13 (a.k.a. OAT10, OCTL1, OCTL3, ORCTL-3, ORCTL3)
  Cloning method: Gateway Cloning
  Sequencing primers: 5′ M13-fwd; 3′ M13-rev
Terms and licenses: Academic/Nonprofit Terms; Industry Terms
Depositor comments: This plasmid contains a STOP codon at the end of the codon-optimized ORF. For the version of this plasmid that does not contain a STOP codon, please see Addgene plasmid 131987 For more information on the full Resolute plasmid collection, please see www.addgene.org/depositor-collections/re-solute/. Please provide your feedback on this plasmid to the RESOLUTE consortium by filling out their RESOLUTE repository feedback form: https://forms.office.com/Pages/ResponsePage.aspx?id=0e05yklzmkS7rjFGQL4N7z4feCLQvEJAmVcOCM_u885UN1JJRko0Ukg4TVQwNTZLOUxPQVJWT1NHUCQlQCN0PWcu
How to cite: pDONR221-SLC22A13_STOP was a gift from RESOLUTE Consortium & Giulio Superti-Furga (Addgene plasmid # 161153 ; http://n2t.net/addgene:161153 ; RRID:Addgene_161153)
