>Addgene plasmid #161153 | pDONR221-SLC22A13_STOP | depositor partial sequence | sequence record 312241 | Codon-optimized ORF of SLC22A13
ATGGCCCAGTTCGTGCAGGTGCTGGCAGAGATCGGCGACTTCGGCCGGTTTCAGATCCAGCTGCTGATCC
TGCTGTGCGTGCTGAACTTCCTGTCTCCTTTTTACTTCTTTGCCCACGTGTTCATGGTGCTGGACGAGCC
ACACCACTGTGCCGTGGCCTGGGTGAAGAACCACACCTTTAATCTGTCCGCCGCAGAGCAGCTGGTGCTG
TCTGTGCCACTGGATACAGCAGGACACCCAGAGCCTTGCCTGATGTTCAGGCCACCTCCAGCAAACGCAT
CCCTGCAGGACATCCTGTCTCACCGGTTCAACGAGACCCAGCCTTGCGATATGGGCTGGGAGTACCCAGA
GAATAGGCTGCCCTCTCTGAAGAACGAGTTCAACCTGGTGTGCGACCGCAAGCACCTGAAGGATACCACA
CAGAGCGTGTTCATGGCCGGCCTGCTGGTGGGCACCCTGATGTTTGGCCCTCTGTGCGACCGGATCGGCA
GAAAGGCCACAATCCTGGCCCAGCTGCTGCTGTTTACCCTGATCGGCCTGGCCACAGCCTTCGTGCCAAG
CTTTGAGCTGTATATGGCCCTGAGGTTCGCAGTGGCAACCGCAGTGGCAGGACTGAGCTTTTCCAACGTG
ACCCTGCTGACAGAGTGGGTGGGCCCTAGCTGGAGAACACAGGCCGTGGTGCTGGCCCAGTGTAACTTCT
CCCTGGGACAGATGGTGCTGGCAGGACTGGCCTACGGCTTTAGGAATTGGAGGCTGCTGCAGATCACCGG
AACAGCACCAGGCCTGCTGCTGTTCTTTTATTTCTGGGCACTGCCAGAGAGCGCCAGGTGGCTGCTGACC
AGGGGACGCATGGATGAGGCCATCCAGCTGATCCAGAAGGCCGCCAGCGTGAACCGGAGAAAGCTGTCCC
CAGAGCTGATGAATCAGCTGGTGCCTGAGAAGACCGGCCCATCCGGCAATGCCCTGGACCTGTTCAGGCA
CCCCCAGCTGCGCAAGGTGACACTGATCATCTTCTGCGTGTGGTTTGTGGATTCTCTGGGCTACTATGGA
CTGAGCCTGCAAGTGGGCGACTTCGGACTGGACGTGTACCTGACCCAGCTGATCTTTGGAGCAGTGGAGG
TGCCAGCAAGGTGCAGCTCCATCTTCATGATGCAGCGGTTTGGCAGAAAGTGGTCCCAGCTGGGCACCCT
GGTGCTGGGAGGACTGATGTGCATCATCATCATCTTCATCCCTGCCGATCTGCCAGTGGTGGTGACAATG
CTGGCAGTGGTGGGCAAGATGGCAACCGCAGCAGCCTTCACAATCTCTTACGTGTATAGCGCCGAGCTGT
TTCCCACCATCCTGAGGCAGACAGGAATGGGACTGGTGGGCATCTTTTCCAGAATCGGCGGCATCCTGAC
CCCTCTGGTCATCCTGCTGGGAGAGTACCACGCCGCCCTGCCCATGCTGATCTATGGCTCTCTGCCTATC
GTGGCAGGACTGCTGTGCACCCTGCTGCCAGAGACACACGGACAGGGCCTGAAGGACACCCTGCAGGATC
TGGAGCTGGGACCACACCCAAGGTCTCCAAAGAGCGTGCCTTCCGAGAAGGAGACCGAGGCAAAGGGACG
CACATCTAGCCCAGGCGTGGCCTTCGTGTCCTCTACATATTTTTAA
